Addgene plasmid #62878: pJW4.28
Purpose: Bacterial expression of MBP-MEG-3 T541A S582A T605A
Depositing lab: Geraldine Seydoux. Depositing organization: Johns Hopkins University and School of Medicine. Publication: Regulation of RNA granule dynamics by phosphorylation of serine-rich, intrinsically disordered proteins in C. elegans. Wang JT, Smith J, Chen BC, Schmidt H, Rasoloson D, Paix A, Lambrus BG, Calidas D, Betzig E, Seydoux G. Elife. 2014 Dec 23;4. doi: 10.7554/eLife.04591. PubMed 25535836.
Backbone
  Vector backbone: pMAL-c2X Gateway compatible destination vector
  Backbone size w/o insert (bp): 8356
  Vector type: Bacterial Expression
Growth in bacteria
  Bacterial resistance: Ampicillin, 100 μg/mL
  Growth temperature: 37°C
  Growth strain: DH5alpha
  Copy number: Unknown
Gene/Insert
  Gene/Insert name: MBP-MEG-3 T541A S582A T605A
  Species: C. elegans (nematode)
  Insert size (bp): 2591
  Mutation: T541A S582A T605A
  Tag / fusion protein: MBP (N terminal on backbone)
  Cloning method: Gateway Cloning
  Sequencing primers: 5′ MBP-F
Terms and licenses: Academic/Nonprofit Terms; Industry Terms: Not Available to Industry
How to cite: pJW4.28 was a gift from Geraldine Seydoux (Addgene plasmid # 62878 ; http://n2t.net/addgene:62878 ; RRID:Addgene_62878)
