[The description below was written by a language model from this plasmid's Addgene catalogue record and pLannotate feature annotations shown in this document.]
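Description:
pJW4.28 is a bacterial expression plasmid built on a Gateway-compatible destination version of pMAL-c2X. It produces a mutant form of the C. elegans protein MEG-3 fused at its N terminus to maltose binding protein (MBP). The plasmid is propagated in E. coli under ampicillin selection (AmpR/β-lactamase with its own promoter). It replicates from a ColE1/pMB1-type origin accompanied by the pBR322-derived bom and rop elements. Rop normally restrains copy number, although the record lists copy number as unknown. An M13 phage origin is also present, which allows single-stranded DNA production with helper phage.

Expression is driven by the strong hybrid tac promoter, which is controlled by a downstream lac operator. The plasmid carries lacI under the lacIq promoter, so transcription stays repressed until it is induced with IPTG. The MBP coding sequence lacks a signal peptide, so the fusion remains cytosolic. It is followed by attB1 and attB2 sites flanking an unannotated interval of about 2.6 kb. That interval matches the stated insert size and is where the MEG-3 sequence was introduced by Gateway recombination. Downstream lie remnants of the pUC polylinker and a lacZα fragment, then the rrnB T1 and T2 terminators.

The insert carries three alanine substitutions, T541A, S582A and T605A, which replace serine or threonine residues. The associated study concerns phosphorylation of serine-rich, intrinsically disordered proteins in RNA granule regulation, so these changes are presumably non-phosphorylatable variants, though the record does not say so explicitly. The construct is suited to making recombinant MBP-MEG-3 mutant protein, with MBP typically aiding solubility and allowing amylose affinity purification.
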