Features (pLannotate 1.2.2; 21 found; start..end, strand, type, name):
      3..80      +  promoter       lacIq promoter: lacI (mutant); In the lacIq allele, a single base change in the promoter boosts expression of the lacI gene about 10-fold.
     81..1163    +  CDS            lacI: lac repressor; lacI; The lac repressor binds to the lac operator to inhibit transcription in E. coli. This inhibition can be relieved by adding lactose or isopropyl-β-D-thiogalactopyranoside (IPTG).
   1176..1197    +  protein_bind   CAP binding site: CAP binding activates transcription in the presence of cAMP. E. coli catabolite activator protein
   1216..1233    +  promoter       tet promoter (fragment): E. coli promoter for tetracycline efflux protein gene
   1406..1434    +  promoter       tac promoter: strong E. coli promoter; hybrid between the trp and lac UV5 promoters
   1442..1458    +  protein_bind   lac operator: The lac repressor binds to the lac operator to inhibit transcription in E. coli. This inhibition can be relieved by adding lactose or isopropyl-β-D-thiogalactopyranoside (IPTG). lac repressor encoded by lacI
   1528..2628    +  CDS            MBP: maltose binding protein from E. coli; malE (mutated); This version of the gene does not encode a signal sequence, so MBP will remain in the cytosol.
   2692..2716    +  protein_bind   attB1: mutant version of attB; recombination site for the Gateway® BP reaction BP Clonase™
   5309..5333    -  protein_bind   attB2: mutant version of attB; recombination site for the Gateway® BP reaction BP Clonase™
   5349..5375    +  misc_feature   MCS (fragment): pUC18/19 multiple cloning site
   5383..5537    +  CDS            lacZα (fragment): LacZα fragment of β-galactosidase; lacZ fragment
   5630..5745    +  ncRNA          5S rRNA: Accession: RF00001 - 5S ribosomal RNA
   5749..5835    +  terminator     rrnB T1 terminator: Escherichia coli rrnB; transcription terminator T1 from the E. coli rrnB gene
   5927..5954    +  terminator     rrnB T2 terminator: transcription terminator T2 from the E. coli rrnB gene
   5973..6064    +  promoter       AmpR promoter: bla
   6065..6925    +  CDS            AmpR: β-lactamase; bla; confers resistance to ampicillin, carbenicillin, and related antibiotics
   6967..7480    -  rep_origin     M13 ori (sequence partly withheld): M13 bacteriophage origin of replication; arrow indicates direction of (+) strand synthesis
   7591..8179    +  rep_origin     ori: high-copy-number ColE1/pMB1/pBR322/pUC origin of replication
   8365..8507    -  misc_feature   bom: basis of mobility region from pBR322
   8609..8800    -  CDS            rop: Rop protein, which maintains plasmids at low copy number; rop
   8817..9197    +  CDS            YPB1_ECOLX: Protein predicted: Swiss-Prot protein existence level 4. From Escherichia coli.
>Addgene plasmid #62878 | pJW4.28 | depositor full sequence | sequence record 104088 | pJW4.28 sequence 9293 bps
CCGACACCATCGAATGGTGCAAAACCTTTCGCGGTATGGCATGATAGCGCCCGGAAGAGAGTCAATTCAG
GGTGGTGAATGTGAAACCAGTAACGTTATACGATGTCGCAGAGTATGCCGGTGTCTCTTATCAGACCGTT
TCCCGCGTGGTGAACCAGGCCAGCCACGTTTCTGCGAAAACGCGGGAAAAAGTGGAAGCGGCGATGGCGG
AGCTGAATTACATTCCCAACCGCGTGGCACAACAACTGGCGGGCAAACAGTCGTTGCTGATTGGCGTTGC
CACCTCCAGTCTGGCCCTGCACGCGCCGTCGCAAATTGTCGCGGCGATTAAATCTCGCGCCGATCAACTG
GGTGCCAGCGTGGTGGTGTCGATGGTAGAACGAAGCGGCGTCGAAGCCTGTAAAGCGGCGGTGCACAATC
TTCTCGCGCAACGCGTCAGTGGGCTGATCATTAACTATCCGCTGGATGACCAGGATGCCATTGCTGTGGA
AGCTGCCTGCACTAATGTTCCGGCGTTATTTCTTGATGTCTCTGACCAGACACCCATCAACAGTATTATT
TTCTCCCATGAAGACGGTACGCGACTGGGCGTGGAGCATCTGGTCGCATTGGGTCACCAGCAAATCGCGC
TGTTAGCGGGCCCATTAAGTTCTGTCTCGGCGCGTCTGCGTCTGGCTGGCTGGCATAAATATCTCACTCG
CAATCAAATTCAGCCGATAGCGGAACGGGAAGGCGACTGGAGTGCCATGTCCGGTTTTCAACAAACCATG
CAAATGCTGAATGAGGGCATCGTTCCCACTGCGATGCTGGTTGCCAACGATCAGATGGCGCTGGGCGCAA
TGCGCGCCATTACCGAGTCCGGGCTGCGCGTTGGTGCGGATATCTCGGTAGTGGGATACGACGATACCGA
AGACAGCTCATGTTATATCCCGCCGTTAACCACCATCAAACAGGATTTTCGCCTGCTGGGGCAAACCAGC
GTGGACCGCTTGCTGCAACTCTCTCAGGGCCAGGCGGTGAAGGGCAATCAGCTGTTGCCCGTCTCACTGG
TGAAAAGAAAAACCACCCTGGCGCCCAATACGCAAACCGCCTCTCCCCGCGCGTTGGCCGATTCATTAAT
GCAGCTGGCACGACAGGTTTCCCGACTGGAAAGCGGGCAGTGAGCGCAACGCAATTAATGTAAGTTAGCT
CACTCATTAGGCACAATTCTCATGTTTGACAGCTTATCATCGACTGCACGGTGCACCAATGCTTCTGGCG
TCAGGCAGCCATCGGAAGCTGTGGTATGGCTGTGCAGGTCGTAAATCACTGCATAATTCGTGTCGCTCAA
GGCGCACTCCCGTTCTGGATAATGTTTTTTGCGCCGACATCATAACGGTTCTGGCAAATATTCTGAAATG
AGCTGTTGACAATTAATCATCGGCTCGTATAATGTGTGGAATTGTGAGCGGATAACAATTTCACACAGGA
AACAGCCAGTCCGTTTAGGTGTTTTCACGAGCACTTCACCAACAAGGACCATAGCATATGAAAATCGAAG
AAGGTAAACTGGTAATCTGGATTAACGGCGATAAAGGCTATAACGGTCTCGCTGAAGTCGGTAAGAAATT
CGAGAAAGATACCGGAATTAAAGTCACCGTTGAGCATCCGGATAAACTGGAAGAGAAATTCCCACAGGTT
GCGGCAACTGGCGATGGCCCTGACATTATCTTCTGGGCACACGACCGCTTTGGTGGCTACGCTCAATCTG
GCCTGTTGGCTGAAATCACCCCGGACAAAGCGTTCCAGGACAAGCTGTATCCGTTTACCTGGGATGCCGT
ACGTTACAACGGCAAGCTGATTGCTTACCCGATCGCTGTTGAAGCGTTATCGCTGATTTATAACAAAGAT
CTGCTGCCGAACCCGCCAAAAACCTGGGAAGAGATCCCGGCGCTGGATAAAGAACTGAAAGCGAAAGGTA
AGAGCGCGCTGATGTTCAACCTGCAAGAACCGTACTTCACCTGGCCGCTGATTGCTGCTGACGGGGGTTA
TGCGTTCAAGTATGAAAACGGCAAGTACGACATTAAAGACGTGGGCGTGGATAACGCTGGCGCGAAAGCG
GGTCTGACCTTCCTGGTTGACCTGATTAAAAACAAACACATGAATGCAGACACCGATTACTCCATCGCAG
AAGCTGCCTTTAATAAAGGCGAAACAGCGATGACCATCAACGGCCCGTGGGCATGGTCCAACATCGACAC
CAGCAAAGTGAATTATGGTGTAACGGTACTGCCGACCTTCAAGGGTCAACCATCCAAACCGTTCGTTGGC
GTGCTGAGCGCAGGTATTAACGCCGCCAGTCCGAACAAAGAGCTGGCAAAAGAGTTCCTCGAAAACTATC
TGCTGACTGATGAAGGTCTGGAAGCGGTTAATAAAGACAAACCGCTGGGTGCCGTAGCGCTGAAGTCTTA
CGAGGAAGAGTTGGCGAAAGATCCACGTATTGCCGCCACTATGGAAAACGCCCAGAAAGGTGAAATCATG
CCGAACATCCCGCAGATGTCCGCTTTCTGGTATGCCGTGCGTACTGCGGTGATCAACGCCGCCAGCGGTC
GTCAGACTGTCGATGAAGCCCTGAAAGACGCGCAGACTAATTCGAGCTCGAACAACAACAACAATAACAA
TAACAACAACCTCGGGATCGAGGGAAGGATCACAAGTTTGTACAAAAAAGCAGGCTTAATGAGTTCCTCA
AAACCTTACCCAAGCGGTCTGCCAAACTCGAGAAGAAAAAGAGGAGGTCGCCGCTCAAGTAGTCGTAGCA
ATCAGGAAAGTGCATCCAACAACATGGAACACCAAATCACTCTTGACGAATTGTTCAATCCGATCGCAAA
ACAAGACAGTGCTCAGTCAACAAGCCGTGAATATGGTGCAAAATCGGGGATATCTCATCACGGATCCGTA
TCATTCAACGGGAATACATTCATGAATGGCCAACAGCTGAATCACTCGATGACTCGACATGGTCGAGTAT
TCAATCAGTCGATGCATGCAGCTCAAGGAAACGGCAGCAACGCCTTTAACAGTATTCCTCCTACGGCCCC
CGTCTTCTCTGCAGACTTCCGCCGCAACTTGCAAACACGCAATAGCTCCAGCTGGTATGAACGAAGATTC
CCAGTATCCACAGATCAGGACGACGTTCAGCAATCAAACACAAGACGTAGTAGAAGTCGTCAGAATGGAC
AACATGGCCTAAGCTTCTCGGATGGTTCGAACAATTATGGTCACGCTGGGAATAAGTCATTCAGTGTGAG
TTCCGTTCCCGTTGGGTTCCAGAAGCAAGAAAATAATTCTAAGAAACTGCGACAAACCAATGTTCACCAG
CAATGTCTTGGAAATAAAAGCTTCAACGCTCAAGCTGGAGTTCATGGACACGCTTTTAAAAAAGGCCATA
AGGACAATAAAAATGCATCTGGAAAGGAGGTTATCAATTCTAGTCTTGTCCAAAAGCACGATGCTATTAA
GTCGCGGAATTTGAACCAGAGCTTCTCTGGATTTCCTACACATGAAACCTCATCGATGAAAAATCAACAA
CAGAAATCAAGAAACGACAGAAAAAAATCACGTGGTAGCAGCAACTTCCAGGATCGTACTTACTTCAACA
CAAATGACGATGAATTAACTGACGATGTGTTCATAGACGATTCCATGGATGCTGCCCGTGGTCGGAGATC
TCGATCAGTCACTAAGAAACTTCAACAATCGACTTATTCAAAGCAGAATGCAGGCAGTAAACAATTGACT
GAAAAATGCAAATCTTCTGAAGAAGCGGCTAAACGTAACCTGGTATCCAATGTATTCAGCAAGGACGGCA
CTGAACTCTCCATTGAACAGTTATTGGAAATTGTCAGCATGAAGATCGGACAACAGATTCACTTGCCTTC
CAGCTCTCATGGAGAATGCAGCAATTTGAATCGGACATTACCAGCAAGTGATCTAAATTGCTCAATTGGT
GAAGACTTTGACTCCAGTTTTGTGGATGCTAACAACCAAACCCTACCAGTGAGTCTTCCCAAGAAAACTT
CACTGTCGATCAAGCGCCGTGGAAGTTCTCGTAGTGCCTCCCGTCTGGCCAGTCTTGATGTGACACTGGA
AACTGTTGAAGAAGACGAGGAACCCACGCCAAGTCCACAGCCGAGTTCTCCTCCAAAGATCTCAAGAAGA
AAGTGGACAGGAACTTTTGATGCCAACGTTGAGGAAATGAGACGTTTACTTCATGGGGACCCTGAGATGC
CGAAATCTGCAAATCGTGCTTCCTCAAGCAAGGATCAGATCAATCGGAACAATGTGGATGTAAAGAGAGC
ACCTTCCTCGTCAATCATCCCAACTCCAAAGGCTTTGATCGGAGAAAGATGTCTGACATCATCCAGCAAG
TCTTCAAAGTTGAACAAGTCACTTGGCGTGGTTGATTCTAAAGCTACAAAAGCACCAATGTATTCCGTCA
CAGTTTCTGGAAAAGAAACAGCTTCAGGAAAGCGAATTGCTCAAAAGTTGGCTCCAAAGGTTGTGGCGCT
GGAAAGCTCTTACATTACCGGAATTCCAGTTTCCACGGATTGTAATGGTTGCCCAACTCCGAAGAGAAGT
GGAATCAATTGTGAAATTCGTGCAGCTGAAGTATACAATCAAGCTGGGAAATGGCCCTTCGAAATCACCA
GTGATCCGGCTCCACTTCCTTGTGAATCAGCCGATCGGATCGAATATCCTTCTCAAGATTGCACTCAAGA
TCCAGCTTCAACCTCGCCACCACCTCGCATTTCTGAAAGCTTGACAGCATTCCTGGAAGCTCAGCAAGAC
TTTAACGACTACATTGATACTAACTACAAAGAAAAGACACAACTCCTGAAAGTGAATTTGAATATTCACG
GGATGTCACCTGAAAGATGGCTGTACTTGAATTATTTTTGCACCGAGACAATTCCAAGATTGGATGGTCC
TTATGCCGATGATCCAAGAGTTCCACCTGTGCGAAATATGTTCAGAAAATGGTTCCTCCGTTTTGCTGAA
GCCTGCTTAGGAAATCCTCACCAGCTTGCAGTTATGCAAGAGATTGCTGCCACGTTTGTTCAGGCTCGGC
TGGACGATACGAGCAGCTCCACAGACTCCACCAATATGCTCTACATGTTGTGGAAGGAGTGTATCGGACA
GAAGAATATCATCGCAATTGCTGATGCGTGTTTACTTGCACATCTTCGGAAATCGGATCCTATCAAATAC
TTGAATGTAAAACGGGATTGGCTGGAATCTATTTTTGACCCACCCAGAGATCAATGAGACCCAGCTTTCT
TGTACAAAGTGGTGATATTTCAGAATTCGGATCCTCTAGAGTCGACCTGCAGGCAAGCTTGGCACTGGCC
GTCGTTTTACAACGTCGTGACTGGGAAAACCCTGGCGTTACCCAACTTAATCGCCTTGCAGCACATCCCC
CTTTCGCCAGCTGGCGTAATAGCGAAGAGGCCCGCACCGATCGCCCTTCCCAACAGTTGCGCAGCCTGAA
TGGCGAATGGCAGCTTGGCTGTTTTGGCGGATGAGATAAGATTTTCAGCCTGATACAGATTAAATCAGAA
CGCAGAAGCGGTCTGATAAAACAGAATTTGCCTGGCGGCAGTAGCGCGGTGGTCCCACCTGACCCCATGC
CGAACTCAGAAGTGAAACGCCGTAGCGCCGATGGTAGTGTGGGGTCTCCCCATGCGAGAGTAGGGAACTG
CCAGGCATCAAATAAAACGAAAGGCTCAGTCGAAAGACTGGGCCTTTCGTTTTATCTGTTGTTTGTCGGT
GAACGCTCTCCTGAGTAGGACAAATCCGCCGGGAGCGGATTTGAACGTTGCGAAGCAACGGCCCGGAGGG
TGGCGGGCAGGACGCCCGCCATAAACTGCCAGGCATCAAATTAAGCAGAAGGCCATCCTGACGGATGGCC
TTTTTGCGTTTCTACAAACTCTTTTGTTTATTTTTCTAAATACATTCAAATATGTATCCGCTCATGAGAC
AATAACCCTGATAAATGCTTCAATAATATTGAAAAAGGAAGAGTATGAGTATTCAACATTTCCGTGTCGC
CCTTATTCCCTTTTTTGCGGCATTTTGCCTTCCTGTTTTTGCTCACCCAGAAACGCTGGTGAAAGTAAAA
GATGCTGAAGATCAGTTGGGTGCACGAGTGGGTTACATCGAACTGGATCTCAACAGCGGTAAGATCCTTG
AGAGTTTTCGCCCCGAAGAACGTTTCCCAATGATGAGCACTTTTAAAGTTCTGCTATGTGGCGCGGTATT
ATCCCGTGTTGACGCCGGGCAAGAGCAACTCGGTCGCCGCATACACTATTCTCAGAATGACTTGGTTGAG
TACTCACCAGTCACAGAAAAGCATCTTACGGATGGCATGACAGTAAGAGAATTATGCAGTGCTGCCATAA
CCATGAGTGATAACACTGCGGCCAACTTACTTCTGACAACGATCGGAGGACCGAAGGAGCTAACCGCTTT
TTTGCACAACATGGGGGATCATGTAACTCGCCTTGATCGTTGGGAACCGGAGCTGAATGAAGCCATACCA
AACGACGAGCGTGACACCACGATGCCTGTAGCAATGGCAACAACGTTGCGCAAACTATTAACTGGCGAAC
TACTTACTCTAGCTTCCCGGCAACAATTAATAGACTGGATGGAGGCGGATAAAGTTGCAGGACCACTTCT
GCGCTCGGCCCTTCCGGCTGGCTGGTTTATTGCTGATAAATCTGGAGCCGGTGAGCGTGGGTCTCGCGGT
ATCATTGCAGCACTGGGGCCAGATGGTAAGCCCTCCCGTATCGTAGTTATCTACACGACGGGGAGTCAGG
CAACTATGGATGAACGAAATAGACAGATCGCTGAGATAGGTGCCTCACTGATTAAGCATTGGTAACTGTC
AGACCAAGTTTACTCATATATACTTTAGATTGATT
[38 nt withheld, positions 6966-7003]
A
[37 nt withheld, positions 7005-7041]
ATTTTGTTAAAATTCGCGTTAAATTTTTGTTAAATCAGCTCATTTTTTAACCAATAGGCCGAAATCGGCA
AAATCCCTTATAAATCAAAAGAATAGACCGAGATAGGGT
[37 nt withheld, positions 7151-7187]
AAAGAACGTGGACTCCAACGTCAAAGG
[141 nt withheld, positions 7215-7355]
G
[125 nt withheld, positions 7357-7481]
AAAGGATCTAGGTGAAGATCCTTTTTGATAATCTCATGACCAAAATCCCTTAACGTGAGTTTTCGTTCCA
CTGAGCGTCAGACCCCGTAGAAAAGATCAAAGGATCTTCTTGAGATCCTTTTTTTCTGCGCGTAATCTGC
TGCTTGCAAACAAAAAAACCACCGCTACCAGCGGTGGTTTGTTTGCCGGATCAAGAGCTACCAACTCTTT
TTCCGAAGGTAACTGGCTTCAGCAGAGCGCAGATACCAAATACTGTCCTTCTAGTGTAGCCGTAGTTAGG
CCACCACTTCAAGAACTCTGTAGCACCGCCTACATACCTCGCTCTGCTAATCCTGTTACCAGTGGCTGCT
GCCAGTGGCGATAAGTCGTGTCTTACCGGGTTGGACTCAAGACGATAGTTACCGGATAAGGCGCAGCGGT
CGGGCTGAACGGGGGGTTCGTGCACACAGCCCAGCTTGGAGCGAACGACCTACACCGAACTGAGATACCT
ACAGCGTGAGCTATGAGAAAGCGCCACGCTTCCCGAAGGGAGAAAGGCGGACAGGTATCCGGTAAGCGGC
AGGGTCGGAACAGGAGAGCGCACGAGGGAGCTTCCAGGGGGAAACGCCTGGTATCTTTATAGTCCTGTCG
GGTTTCGCCACCTCTGACTTGAGCGTCGATTTTTGTGATGCTCGTCAGGGGGGCGGAGCCTATGGAAAAA
CGCCAGCAACGCGGCCTTTTTACGGTTCCTGGCCTTTTGCTGGCCTTTTGCTCACATGTTCTTTCCTGCG
TTATCCCCTGATTCTGTGGATAACCGTATTACCGCCTTTGAGTGAGCTGATACCGCTCGCCGCAGCCGAA
CGACCGAGCGCAGCGAGTCAGTGAGCGAGGAAGCGGAAGAGCGCCTGATGCGGTATTTTCTCCTTACGCA
TCTGTGCGGTATTTCACACCGCATATATGGTGCACTCTCAGTACAATCTGCTCTGATGCCGCATAGTTAA
GCCAGTATACACTCCGCTATCGCTACGTGACTGGGTCATGGCTGCGCCCCGACACCCGCCAACACCCGCT
GACGCGCCCTGACGGGCTTGTCTGCTCCCGGCATCCGCTTACAGACAAGCTGTGACCGTCTCCGGGAGCT
GCATGTGTCAGAGGTTTTCACCGTCATCACCGAAACGCGCGAGGCAGCTGCGGTAAAGCTCATCAGCGTG
GTCGTGCAGCGATTCACAGATGTCTGCCTGTTCATCCGCGTCCAGCTCGTTGAGTTTCTCCAGAAGCGTT
AATGTCTGGCTTCTGATAAAGCGGGCCATGTTAAGGGCGGTTTTTTCCTGTTTGGTCACTGATGCCTCCG
TGTAAGGGGGATTTCTGTTCATGGGGGTAATGATACCGATGAAACGAGAGAGGATGCTCACGATACGGGT
TACTGATGATGAACATGCCCGGTTACTGGAACGTTGTGAGGGTAAACAACTGGCGGTATGGATGCGGCGG
GACCAGAGAAAAATCACTCAGGGTCAATGCCAGCGCTTCGTTAATACAGATGTAGGTGTTCCACAGGGTA
GCCAGCAGCATCCTGCGATGCAGATCCGGAACATAATGGTGCAGGGCGCTGACTTCCGCGTTTCCAGACT
TTACGAAACACGGAAACCGAAGACCATTCATGTTGTTGCTCAGGTCGCAGACGTTTTGCAGCAGCAGTCG
CTTCACGTTCGCTCGCGTATCGGTGATTCATTCTGCTAACCAGTAAGGCAACCCCGCCAGCCTAGCCGGG
TCCTCAACGACAGGAGCACGATCATGCGCACCCGTGGCCAGGACCCAACGCTGCCCGAAATT
