>Addgene plasmid #62878 | pJW4.28 | addgene partial sequence | sequence record 107411 | ceMEG-3-R 5'-ttcagctgcacgaatttcac-3'
TGGGCAACCATTACAATCCGTGGAAACTGGAATTCCGGTAATGTAAGAGCTTTCCAGCGCCACAACCTTT
GGAGCCAACTTTTGAGCAATTCGCTTTCCTGAAGCTGTTTCTTTTCCAGAAACTGTGACGGAATACATTG
GTGCTTTTGTAGCTTTAGAATCAACCACGCCAAGTGACTTGTTCAACTTTGAAGACTTGCTGGATGATGT
CAGACATCTTTCTCCGATCAAAGCCTTTGGAGTTGGGATGATTGACGAGGAAGGTGCTCTCTTTACATCC
ACATTGTTCCGATTGATCTGATCCTTGCTTGAGGAAGCACGATTTGCAGATTTCGGCATCTCAGGGTCCC
CATGAAGTAAACGTCTCATTTCCTCAACGTTGGCATCAAAAGTTCCTGTCCACTTTCTTCTTGAGATCTT
TGGAGGAGAACTCGGCTGTGGACTTGGCGTGGGTTCCTCGTCTTCTTCAACAGTTTCCAGTGTCACATCA
AGACTGGCCAGACGGGAGGCACTACGAGAACTTCCACGGCGCTTGATCGACAGTGAAGTTTTCTTGGGAA
GACTCACTGGTAGGGTTTGGTTGTTAGCATCCACAAAACTGGAGTCAAAGTCTTCACCAATTGAGCAATT
TAGATCACTTGCTGGTAATGTCCGATTCAAATTGCTGCATTCTCCATGAGAGCTGGAAGGCAAGTGAATC
TGTTGTCCGATCTTCATGCTGACAATTTCCAATAACTGTTCAATGGAGAGTTCAGTGCCGTCCTTGCTGA
ATACATTGGATACCAGGTTACGTTTAGCCGCTTCTTCAGAAGATTTGCATTTTTCAGTCAATTGTTTACT
GCCTGCATTCTGCTTTGAATAAGTCGATTGTTGAAGTTTCTTAGTGACTGATCGAGATCTCCGACCACGG
GCAGCATCCATGGAATCGTCTATGAACACATCGTCAGTTAATTCATCGTCATTTGTGTTGAAGTAAGTAC
GA
