>Addgene plasmid #62878 | pJW4.28 | addgene partial sequence | sequence record 108010 | M13pUC-Fwd 5'-CCCAGTCACGACGTTGTAAAACG-3'
GTCGACTCTAGAGGATCCGAATTCTGAAATATCACCACTTTGTACAAGAAAGCTGGGTCTCATTGATCTC
TGGGTGGGTCAAAAATAGATTCCAGCCAATCCCGTTTTACATTCAAGTATTTGATAGGATCCGATTTCCG
AAGATGTGCAAGTAAACACGCATCAGCAATTGCGATGATATTCTTCTGTCCGATACACTCCTTCCACAAC
ATGTAGAGCATATTGGTGGAGTCTGTGGAGCTGCTCGTATCGTCCAGCCGAGCCTGAACAAACGTGGCAG
CAATCTCTTGCATAACTGCAAGCTGGTGAGGATTTCCTAAGCAGGCTTCAGCAAAACGGAGGAACCATTT
TCTGAACATATTTCGCACAGGTGGAACTCTTGGATCATCGGCATAAGGACCATCCAATCTTGGAATTGTC
TCGGTGCAAAAATAATTCAAGTACAGCCATCTTTCAGGTGACATCCCGTGAATATTCAAATTCACTTTCA
GGAGTTGTGTCTTTTCTTTGTAGTTAGTATCAATGTAGTCGTTAAAGTCTTGCTGAGCTTCCAGGAATGC
TGTCAAGCTTTCAGAAATGCGAGGTGGTGGCGAGGTTGAAGCTGGATCTTGAGTGCAATCTTGAGAAGGA
TATTCGATCCGATCGGCTGATTCACAAGGAAGTGGAGCCGGATCACTGGTGATTTCGAAGGGCCATTTCC
CAGCTTGATTGTATACTTCAGCTGCACGAATTTCACAATTGATTCCACTTCTCTTCGGAGTTGGGCAACC
ATTACAATCCGTGGAAACTGGAATTCCGGTAATGTAAGAGCTTTCCAGCGCCACAACCTTTGGAGCCAAC
TTTTGAGCAATTCGCTTTCCTGAAGCTGTTTCTTTTCCAGAAACTGTGACGGAATACATTGGTGCTTTTG
TAGCTTTAGAATCAACCACGCCAAGTGACTTGTTCAACTTTGAAGACTTGCTGGATGATGTCAGACATCT
TTCTCCGATCAAAGCCTTTGGAGTTGGGATGATTGAC
