>Addgene plasmid #62878 | pJW4.28 | addgene partial sequence | sequence record 108011 | pLIC-B4-F 5'-CGTCAGACTGTCGATGAAGCCC-3'
TAATTCGAGCTCGAACAACAACAACAATAACAATAACAACAACCTCGGGATCGAGGGAAGGATCACAAGT
TTGTACAAAAAAGCAGGCTTAATGAGTTCCTCAAAACCTTACCCAAGCGGTCTGCCAAACTCGAGAAGAA
AAAGAGGAGGTCGCCGCTCAAGTAGTCGTAGCAATCAGGAAAGTGCATCCAACAACATGGAACACCAAAT
CACTCTTGACGAATTGTTCAATCCGATCGCAAAACAAGACAGTGCTCAGTCAACAAGCCGTGAATATGGT
GCAAAATCGGGGATATCTCATCACGGATCCGTATCATTCAACGGGAATACATTCATGAATGGCCAACAGC
TGAATCACTCGATGACTCGACATGGTCGAGTATTCAATCAGTCGATGCATGCAGCTCAAGGAAACGGCAG
CAACGCCTTTAACAGTATTCCTCCTACGGCCCCCGTCTTCTCTGCAGACTTCCGCCGCAACTTGCAAACA
CGCAATAGCTCCAGCTGGTATGAACGAAGATTCCCAGTATCCACAGATCAGGACGACGTTCAGCAATCAA
ACACAAGACGTAGTAGAAGTCGTCAGAATGGACAACATGGCCTAAGCTTCTCGGATGGTTCGAACAATTA
TGGTCACGCTGGGAATAAGTCATTCAGTGTGAGTTCCGTTCCCGTTGGGTTCCAGAAGCAAGAAAATAAT
TCTAAGAAACTGCGACAAACCAATGTTCACCAGCAATGTCTTGGAAATAAAAGCTTCAACGCTCAAGCTG
GAGTTCATGGACACGCTTTTAAAAAAGGCCATAAGGACAATAAAAATGCATCTGGAAAGGAGGTTATCAA
TTCTAGTCTTGTCCAAAAGCACGATGCTATTAAGTCGCGGAATTTGAACCAGAGCTTCTCTGGATTTCCT
ACACATGAAACCTCATCGATGAAAAATCAAC
